Addgene plasmid #18619: T4 Lysozyme V149I T152V WT*Xba site
Depositing lab: Brian Matthews. Depositing organization: University of Oregon.
Backbone
  Vector backbone: pHS1403
  Backbone size w/o insert (bp): 5000
  Vector type: Bacterial Expression
Growth in bacteria
  Bacterial resistance: Ampicillin, 100 μg/mL
  Growth temperature: 37°C
  Growth strain: DH5alpha
  Copy number: High Copy
Gene/Insert
  Gene/Insert name: T4 Lysozyme
  Species: Bacteriophage T4
  Insert size (bp): 600
  Mutation: V149I T152V WT*Xba site
  GenBank ID: NP_049736
  Entrez Gene: e (a.k.a. T4p123)
  Cloning method: Restriction Enzyme; 5′ cloning site BamHI (not destroyed); 3′ cloning site HindIII (not destroyed)
  Sequencing primers: 5′ na; 3′ GGCGTATCACGAGGCCC
Terms and licenses: Academic/Nonprofit Terms; Industry Terms: Not Available to Industry
Depositor comments: The BamHI site is 27 bp from the ATG and the HindIII site is 115 bp from the stop.
How to cite: T4 Lysozyme V149I T152V WT*Xba site was a gift from Brian Matthews (Addgene plasmid # 18619 ; http://n2t.net/addgene:18619 ; RRID:Addgene_18619)
