[The description below was written by a language model from this plasmid's Addgene catalogue record.]
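Description:
T4 Lysozyme V149I T152V WT*Xba site is a bacterial expression plasmid built on the pHS1403 backbone (about 5 kb without the insert). It carries a mutant version of the bacteriophage T4 lysozyme gene (gene e). The plasmid is maintained at high copy number in E. coli and selected with ampicillin. The record does not name the origin of replication or the promoter that drives expression, and no feature table is available to identify them.

The insert is about 600 bp and was cloned as a BamHI–HindIII fragment, with both sites preserved. According to the depositor's comments, the BamHI site lies 27 bp from the start codon and the HindIII site 115 bp from the stop codon, so the fragment includes short flanking regions on either side of the coding sequence. The lysozyme carries two substitutions, V149I and T152V. The mutation field also lists "WT*Xba site". In the T4 lysozyme literature, WT* usually means the cysteine-free pseudo-wild-type background, and "Xba site" suggests an engineered XbaI restriction site, but the record defines neither term. No affinity tags, fusion partners or reporters are listed.

The record does not state a purpose. A plasmid of this design would suit production of the double-mutant enzyme in bacteria, for example to study how these substitutions affect the structure, stability or folding of this widely used model protein. The retained cloning sites also allow the insert to be excised or exchanged.
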