>Addgene plasmid #18619 | T4 Lysozyme V149I T152V WT*Xba site | addgene partial sequence | sequence record 24404 | 3primeUP
TACTGGAAAAAGCCCGCTCATTAGGCGGGCTCAGATCTGCTCATGTTTGACAGCTTATCATCGATAAGCT
TCGGCAATAAATTCTTGATATGTTTTCATATGTTTCCTTTAAATATTTTAATTAGTAATTGTCTATTCAA
GTAATTGTGAATATACTATCACAATTCCAAGAGAAAGTAAACAGCTTTATAGATTTTTATACGCGTCCCA
AGTGCCAGTTCTAAACACTGTAATGATTCGTTTTGCGCGATTAGGTGTTTGATTATACCATCTAGATTTA
GCTAAGTTAACTGCTGCTTCATCCCAGCGTTTTTGTTGAAGCATACGTAAAGAGTTAGTAAATCCTGCCA
CACCGGTTTCTCCCATTTGGAAAACCATATTAATCAATGCAGCGCGACGAACCGCATCAAGAGAATCATA
AACCGGTTTTAATTTAGCATTTCTCAGAATTCCGCGAACAGCAGCATCAACATCCTGATTAAAGAGTTTT
TCAGCCTCATCTTTTGTAATTACACCATTAGTATTACGCCCAATAGCTTTATCTAATTCAGATTTAGCAG
CATTAAGTGATGGACTTTTTGTAAGCAAATGACCGATGCCAATAGTGTAATAGCCTTCTGTGTCTTTATA
GATTTTAAGTCTAAGACCTTCATCTATACGTANCATTTCAATATATTCATAATACCTCCTAAGCATCGAT
GGATCNGGTTCCTGTGTGAATGGTATCCGCTCNCATTCCCACATAACGAGCGATGATAATTGCACAGGGG
ATGGGAGANGNGACCGGTCCGGGGAATGTNCCNNCCATCCCN
